Addgene plasmid #51603: pCMV-myc-CD4-Sema4D
Purpose: expresses Sema4D/CD4 chimera with intracellular Sema4D, extracellular CD4
Depositing lab: Suzanne Paradis. Depositing organization: Brandeis University. Publication: Sema4D localizes to synapses and regulates GABAergic synapse development as a membrane-bound molecule in the mammalian hippocampus. Raissi AJ, Staudenmaier EK, David S, Hu L, Paradis S. Mol Cell Neurosci. 2013 Nov;57:23-32. doi: 10.1016/j.mcn.2013.08.004. Epub 2013 Sep 10. PubMed 24036351.
Backbone
  Vector backbone: pCMV
  Backbone size w/o insert (bp): 4000
  Total vector size (bp): 5500
  Vector type: Mammalian Expression
Growth in bacteria
  Bacterial resistance: Ampicillin, 100 μg/mL
  Growth temperature: 37°C
  Growth strain: Stbl3
  Copy number: Unknown
Gene/Insert
  Gene/Insert name: CD4-Sema4D
  Species: M. musculus (mouse)
  Insert size (bp): 1700
  Mutation: Sema4D amino acids 1-754 have been replaced with CD4 amino acids 26-425.
  Promoter: CMV
  Tag / fusion protein: myc (N terminal on backbone)
  Cloning method: Restriction Enzyme; 5′ cloning site BglII (unknown if destroyed); 3′ cloning site NotI (unknown if destroyed)
  Sequencing primers: 5′ gagacacggagagggtcttc; 3′ TACAACTGCTACAAGGGCTAC
Terms and licenses: Academic/Nonprofit Terms; Industry Terms: Not Available to Industry
Depositor comments: Please note that the sequence of the myc epitope tag in this plasmid is MQKLISEEDLL, which differs from the standard EQKLISEEDLL. The CD4 insert in this plasmid contains N64I and K385E mutations when compared to GenBank reference sequence NP_038688.2.
How to cite: pCMV-myc-CD4-Sema4D was a gift from Suzanne Paradis (Addgene plasmid # 51603 ; http://n2t.net/addgene:51603 ; RRID:Addgene_51603)
