[The description below was written by a language model from this plasmid's Addgene catalogue record.]
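Description:
pCMV-myc-CD4-Sema4D is a mammalian expression plasmid of about 5.5 kb, built on a roughly 4 kb pCMV backbone. It is propagated in bacteria under ampicillin selection. The record does not state the origin of replication, copy number or any mammalian selection marker. No feature table accompanies the entry, so details such as the polyadenylation signal cannot be confirmed.

The payload is an insert of about 1.7 kb encoding a mouse CD4–Sema4D chimera, cloned between BglII and NotI sites and transcribed from the CMV promoter for strong constitutive expression in transfected mammalian cells. In this chimera, Sema4D amino acids 1–754 are replaced by CD4 amino acids 26–425, giving a protein with an extracellular CD4 portion and only the intracellular region of Sema4D. A myc epitope tag supplied by the backbone sits at the N terminus for detection of the fusion. The depositor notes that this tag differs from the standard myc sequence at its first residue. The CD4 segment also carries N64I and K385E substitutions relative to the GenBank reference protein.

The design separates the contribution of the Sema4D cytoplasmic domain from that of its extracellular domain by replacing the extracellular domain with that of an unrelated membrane protein. The associated publication examined Sema4D as a membrane-bound regulator of GABAergic synapse development in the mammalian hippocampus. The plasmid therefore fits domain-swap experiments asking which part of Sema4D is needed for its localization or synaptic function, although the record does not describe specific assays.
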