>Addgene plasmid #51603 | pCMV-myc-CD4-Sema4D | depositor partial sequence | sequence record 79477 | pCMV signal sequence, myc tag, and full insert
ATGGCTGGGATTTTCTATTTCATCCTCTTTTCGTTTCTCTTTGGAATTTGCGACGCTGTCACCGGTTCTA
GAGGGCCCACCATGGCATCAATGCAGAAGCTGATCTCAGAGGAGGACCTGCTTATGGCCATGGAGGCCCG
AATTCGGTCGACCGAGATCTTAAAGAAAGTGGTGCTGGGCAAAAAAGGGGATACAGTGGAACTGACCTGT
ACAGCTTCCCAGAAGAAGAGCATACAATTCCACTGGAAAAACTCCAACCAGATAAAGATTCTGGGAATTC
AGGGCTCCTTCTTAACTAAAGGTCCATCCAAGCTGAATGATCGCGCTGACTCAAGAAGAAGCCTTTGGGA
CCAAGGAAACTTCCCCCTGATCATCAAGAATCTTAAGATAGAAGACTCAGATACTTACATCTGTGAAGTG
GAGGACCAGAAGGAGGAGGTGCAATTGCTAGTGTTCGGATTGACTGCCAACTCTGACACCCACCTGCTTC
AGGGGCAGAGCCTGACCCTGACCTTGGAGAGCCCCCCTGGTAGTAGCCCCTCAGTGCAATGTAGGAGTCC
AAGGGGTAAAAACATACAGGGGGGGAAGACCCTCTCCGTGTCTCAGCTGGAGCTCCAGGATAGTGGCACC
TGGACATGCACTGTCTTGCAGAACCAGAAGAAGGTGGAGTTCAAAATAGACATCGTGGTGCTAGCTTTCC
AGAAGGCCTCCAGCATAGTCTATAAGAAAGAGGGGGAACAGGTGGAGTTCTCCTTCCCACTCGCCTTTAC
AGTTGAAAAGCTGACGGGCAGTGGCGAGCTGTGGTGGCAGGCGGAGAGGGCTTCCTCCTCCAAGTCTTGG
ATCACCTTTGACCTGAAGAACAAGGAAGTGTCTGTAAAACGGGTTACCCAGGACCCTAAGCTCCAGATGG
GCAAGAAGCTCCCGCTCCACCTCACCCTGCCCCAGGCCTTGCCTCAGTATGCTGGCTCTGGAAACCTCAC
CCTGGCCCTTGAAGCGAAAACAGGAAAGTTGCATCAGGAAGTGAACCTGGTGGTGATGAGAGCCACTCAG
CTCCAGAAAAATTTGACCTGTGAGGTGTGGGGACCCACCTCCCCTAAGCTGATGCTGAGCTTGAAACTGG
AGAACAAGGAGGCAAAGGTCTCGAAGCGGGAGAAGGCGGTGTGGGTGCTGAACCCTGAGGCGGGGATGTG
GCAGTGTCTGCTGAGTGACTCGGGACAGGTCCTGCTGGAATCCAACATCGAGGTTCTGCCCACATGGTCC
ACCCCGGTGCAGCCAATGGCCCTGATTGTGCTGGGGGGCGTCGCCGGCCTCCTGCTTTTCATTGGGCTAG
GCATCTTCTTCTGTGTCAGGTGCCGGCACGGTACCTACAAGGGCTACCTGCCCGGACAGTGCTTAAAATT
CCGCTCAGCCCTGCTGCTTGGAAAGAAAACACCCAAGTCAGACTTCTCTGACCTGGAGCAGAGTGTGAAG
GAGACACTGGTCGAGCCTGGGAGCTTCTCCCAGCAGAACGGCGACCACCCCAAGCCAGCCCTGGATACGG
GCTATGAAACGGAGCAGGACACCATCACCAGCAAAGTCCCCACGGATCGTGAGGACTCGCAACGGATCGA
TGAACTCTCTGCCCGGGACAAACCGTTTGATGTCAAGTGTGAACTGAAGTTTGCAGATTCGGATGCTGAC
GGGGACTGA
