>Addgene plasmid #51603 | pCMV-myc-CD4-Sema4D | addgene partial sequence | sequence record 81123 | CMV-F 5'-CGCAAATGGGCGGTAGGCGTG-3'
GCAGAGCTCGTTTAGTGAACCGTCAGATCGCCTGGAGACGCCATCCACGCTGTTTTGACCTCCATAGAAG
ACACCGGGACCGATCCAGCCTCCGGACTCTAGAGGATCCGGTACTAGAGGAACTGAAAAACCAGAAAGTT
AACTGGTAAGTTTAGTCTTTTTGTCTTTTATTTCAGGTCCCGGATCCGGTGGTGGTGCAAATCAAAGAAC
TGCTCCTCAGTGGATGTTGCCTTTACTTCTAGGCCTGTACGGAAGTGTTACTTCTGCTCTAAAAGCTGCG
GAATTGTACCCGCGGGCCCGCCGCCACCATGGCTGGGATTTTCTATTTCATCCTCTTTTCGTTTCTCTTT
GGAATTTGCGACGCTGTCACCGGTTCTAGAGGGCCCACCATGGCATCAATGCAGAAGCTGATCTCAGAGG
AGGACCTGCTTATGGCCATGGAGGCCCGAATTCGGTCGACCGAGATCTTAAAGAAAGTGGTGCTGGGCAA
AAAAGGGGATACAGTGGAACTGACCTGTACAGCTTCCCAGAAGAAGAGCATACAATTCCACTGGAAAAAC
TCCAACCAGATAAAGATTCTGGGAATTCAGGGCTCCTTCTTAACTAAAGGTCCATCCAAGCTGAATGATC
GCGCTGACTCAAGAAGAAGCCTTTGGGACCAAGGAAACTTCCCCCTGATCATCAAGAATCTTAAGATAGA
AGACTCAGATACTTACATCTGTGAAGTGGAGGACCAGAAGGAGGAGGTGCAATTGCTAGTGTTCGGATTG
ACTGCCAACTCTGACACCCACCTGCTTCAGGGGCAGAGCCTGACCCTGACCTTGGAGAGCCCCCCTGGTA
GTAGCCCCTCAGTGCAATGTA
