>Addgene plasmid #51603 | pCMV-myc-CD4-Sema4D | addgene partial sequence | sequence record 81265 | EBV-rev 5'-GTGGTTTGTCCAAACTCATC-3'
CCGCGGCCGCTCAGTCCCCGTCAGCATCCGAATCTGCAAACTTCAGTTCACACTTGACATCAAACGGTTT
GTCCCGGGCAGAGAGTTCATCGATCCGTTGCGAGTCCTCACGATCCGTGGGGACTTTGCTGGTGATGGTG
TCCTGCTCCGTTTCATAGCCCGTATCCAGGGCTGGCTTGGGGTGGTCGCCGTTCTGCTGGGAGAAGCTCC
CAGGCTCGACCAGTGTCTCCTTCACACTCTGCTCCAGGTCAGAGAAGTCTGACTTGGGTGTTTTCTTTCC
AAGCAGCAGGGCTGAGCGGAATTTTAAGCACTGTCCGGGCAGGTAGCCCTTGTAGGTACCGTGCCGGCAC
CTGACACAGAAGAAGATGCCTAGCCCAATGAAAAGCAGGAGGCCGGCGACGCCCCCCAGCACAATCAGGG
CCATTGGCTGCACCGGGGTGGACCATGTGGGCAGAACCTCGATGTTGGATTCCAGCAGGACCTGTCCCGA
GTCACTCAGCAGACACTGCCACATCCCCGCCTCAGGGTTCAGCACCCACACCGCCTTCTCCCGCTTCGAG
ACCTTTGCCTCCTTGTTCTCCAGTTTCAAGCTCAGCATCAGCTTAGGGGAGGTGGGTCCCCACACCTCAC
AGGTCAAATTTTTCTGGAGCTGAGTGGCTCTCATCACCACCAGGTTCACTTCCTGATGCAACTTTCCTGT
TTTCGCTTCAAGGGCCAGGGTGAGGTTTCCAGAGCCAGCATACTGAGGCAAGGCCTGGGGCAGGGTGAGG
TGGAGCGGGAGCTTCTTGCCCATCTGGAGCTTAGGGTCCTGGGTAACCCGTTTTACAGACACTTCCTTGT
TCTTCAGGTCAAAGGTGATCCAAGACTTGGAGGAGGAAGCCCTCTCCGCCTGCCACCACAGCTCGCCACT
GCCCGTCAGCTTTTCAACTGTAAAGGCGAGTGGGAA
